>Addgene plasmid #25121 | PP-CyP5 | depositor partial sequence | sequence record 11595 | Author sequence
TCTACCCGTGGCAAAGTCGTACTGCACACATCTCTGGGTGATCTGGACGTGGAACTGTGGGCGCGCGAGT
GCCCACTGGCCTGTCGTAATTTTGTTCAGCTGTGCCTGGAAGGGTACTATGTCAACACTATTTTCCATCG
CGTAGTGAAAGATTTTATCGTTCAGGGAGGCGACCCTACAGGTACCGGGCGTGGAGGCGCAGATACGACT
TTCGACGGTAAACCGTTTGATGTCGAAACACACCCACGCCTGAAATTCCGTTACCGCGGCCTGGTGGGTG
TAGCTAATCTGGGGCGTTCATCCAAAGATGCGGAGAACGACGAACGCGGACGTAGCCTGGGGACCAATGG
TAACCAGTTTTTCATTACGCTGGCCCGCGCAGATGTTCTGAATAACGCTTATACCCTGTTTGGCAAAGTG
ACTGGTCATACACTGTACAATCTGATGAAATTCAACGACCTGGAGGTCGGGAAAGAAGATCGTCCTATGA
CGCCGCCGTTTATCAAAAGCGTTGACGTACTGTGGAATCCATTTGAAGATCTGGTGCCTCGCCGTCTGCC
GGATGCGCCGCCAGCCCAAAAAGACGAGCGCAAACGTGCACGCGCTGCGGGAGGCCGTACCACTGAAGGT
CGCGCCCGTTCG
