>Addgene plasmid #25121 | PP-CyP5 | addgene partial sequence | sequence record 31198 | 25121 with T7
TGAATATTTTGTTTACTTTAAGAAGGAGATATACCATGCATCATCATCATCATCACAGCAGCGGCAGAGA
AAACTTGTATTTCCAGGGCTCTACCCGTGGCAAAGTCGTACTGCACACATCTCTGGGTGATCTGGACGTG
GAACTGTGGGCGCGCGAGTGCCCACTGGCCTGTCGTAATTTTGTTCAGCTGTGCCTGGAAGGGTACTATG
TCAACACTATTTTCCATCGCGTAGTGAAAGATTTTATCGTTCAGGGAGGCGACCCTACAGGTACCGGGCG
TGGAGGCGCAGATACGACTTTCGACGGTAAACCGTTTGATGTCGAAACACACCCACGCCTGAAATTCCGT
TACCGCGGCCTGGTGGGTGTAGCTAATCTGGGGCGTTCATCCAAAGATGCGGAGAACGACGAACGCGGAC
GTAGCCTGGGGACCAATGGTAACCAGTTTTTCATTACGCTGGCCCGCGCAGATGTTCTGAATAACGCTTA
TACCCTGTTTGGCAAAGTGACTGGTCATACACTGTACAATCTGATGAAATTCAACGACCTGGAGGTCGGG
AAAGAAGATCGTCCTATGACGCCGCCGTTTATCAAAAGCGTTGACGTACTGTGGAATCCATTTGAAGATC
TGGTGCCTCGCCGTCTGCCGGATGCGCCGCCAGCCCAAAAAGACGAGCGCAAACGTGCACGCGCTGCGGG
AGGCCGTACCACTGAAGGTCGCGCCCGTTCGTGATGACGAAGCTTGCGGCCGCACTCGAGGATCCGGCTG
CTAACAAAGCCCGAAAGGAAGCTGAGTTGGCTGCTGCCACCGCTGAGCAATAACTAGCATAACCCCTTGG
GNCCTCTAAACGGGTCTTGAGGGGTTTTTTGCTGAAAGGAGGAACTATATCCGGATATCCCGCA
