[The description below was written by a language model from this plasmid's Addgene catalogue record.]
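Description:
PP-CyP5 is a bacterial expression plasmid built on the pET15-MHL backbone, a structural-genomics derivative of the pET family. It carries a 642 bp insert from Toxoplasma gondii encoding a cyclophilin 16-like protein (Tg-CyP16L, gene model 49.m03261). The backbone is recorded as 7737 bp without the insert. The plasmid is selected with ampicillin, is listed as low copy, and is maintained in a standard cloning strain such as DH5alpha. No feature table accompanies the record, so the origin of replication and exact regulatory elements are not explicitly documented. The T7 and T7-terminator sequencing primers do indicate that the insert lies between a T7 promoter and T7 terminator, as is typical for pET vectors. In that arrangement, expression would depend on a host supplying T7 RNA polymerase.

The insert was introduced by restriction enzyme cloning and is fused to an N-terminal His tag, which allows the recombinant protein to be purified by immobilised metal affinity chromatography. The stated purpose is bacterial expression for structure determination, and the record cautions that the insert may not be the full open reading frame. This fits the common practice of trimming a construct to a well-behaved, crystallisable domain. Cyclophilins are peptidyl-prolyl cis-trans isomerases, so the fragment probably covers the catalytic cyclophilin domain, although the record does not give the boundaries. The depositor links the construct to a deposited crystal structure of the protein. It is therefore useful for producing this parasite cyclophilin for structural, biochemical or ligand-binding studies. Distribution is limited to academic and nonprofit users.
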