Addgene plasmid #25121: PP-CyP5
Purpose: Bacterial expression for structure determination; may not be full ORF
Depositing lab: Cheryl Arrowsmith. Depositing organization: University of Toronto.
Backbone
  Vector backbone: pET15-MHL
  Backbone manufacturer: SGC
  Backbone size w/o insert (bp): 7737
  Vector type: Bacterial Expression
Growth in bacteria
  Bacterial resistance: Ampicillin, 100 μg/mL
  Growth temperature: 37°C
  Growth strain: DH5alpha
  Copy number: Low Copy
Gene/Insert
  Gene/Insert name: 49.m03261:C37453 (alt names: PDB: 3BKP; cyclophilin 16 like protein; Tg-CyP16L)
  Species: Toxoplasma gondii
  Insert size (bp): 642
  Tag / fusion protein: His (N terminal on insert)
  Cloning method: Restriction Enzyme
  Sequencing primers: 5′ T7; 3′ T7-term
Terms and licenses: Academic/Nonprofit Terms; Industry Terms: Not Available to Industry
Depositor comments: PDB: 3BKP. http://www.thesgc.org/structures/3BKP/ .
How to cite: PP-CyP5 was a gift from Cheryl Arrowsmith (Addgene plasmid # 25121 ; http://n2t.net/addgene:25121 ; RRID:Addgene_25121)
